Addgene plasmid #234846: pLV.tetO.Ascl1.U6.shRest1.U6.shRest2
Purpose: 3rd generation lentiviral vector, expresses Ascl1 under control of TetON promoter and two shREST sequences under control of U6 promoters
Depositing lab: Malin Parmar. Depositing organization: Lund University. Publication: Direct Reprogramming of Human Fetal- and Stem Cell-Derived Glial Progenitor Cells into Midbrain Dopaminergic Neurons. Nolbrant S, Giacomoni J, Hoban DB, Bruzelius A, Birtele M, Chandler-Militello D, Pereira M, Ottosson DR, Goldman SA, Parmar M. Stem Cell Reports. 2020 Oct 13;15(4):869-882. doi: 10.1016/j.stemcr.2020.08.013. Epub 2020 Sep 24. PubMed 32976765.
Backbone
  Vector backbone: pLV
  Total vector size (bp): 9798
  Vector type: Mammalian Expression, Lentiviral
Growth in bacteria
  Bacterial resistance: Ampicillin, 100 μg/mL
  Growth temperature: 37°C
  Growth strain: NEB Stable
  Copy number: Unknown
Gene/Insert
  Gene/Insert name: Ascl1
  Species: M. musculus (mouse)
  Insert size (bp): 696
  Entrez Gene: Ascl1 (a.k.a. ASH1, Mash1, bHLHa46)
  Cloning method: Restriction Enzyme; 5′ cloning site unknown (unknown if destroyed); 3′ cloning site unknown (unknown if destroyed)
  Sequencing primers: 5′ unknown
Terms and licenses: Academic/Nonprofit Terms; Industry Terms: Not Available to Industry
How to cite: pLV.tetO.Ascl1.U6.shRest1.U6.shRest2 was a gift from Malin Parmar (Addgene plasmid # 234846 ; http://n2t.net/addgene:234846 ; RRID:Addgene_234846)
