[The description below was written by a language model from this plasmid's Addgene catalogue record and pLannotate feature annotations shown in this document.]
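Description:
pLV.tetO.Ascl1.U6.shRest1.U6.shRest2 is a third-generation lentiviral transfer plasmid of about 9.8 kb, built on a pLV backbone for expression in mammalian cells. It is propagated in E. coli through a high-copy ColE1/pUC-type origin and selected with ampicillin (AmpR); an f1 origin is also present. Outside the viral genome, the backbone carries an SV40/EM7-driven BleoR cassette with an SV40 poly(A) signal, which could confer Zeocin resistance on transfected cells or bacteria but would not be transferred with the packaged vector.

The viral genome is transcribed from a CMV enhancer/promoter fused to a truncated HIV-1 5' LTR, which makes production Tat-independent. This is followed by the Ψ packaging signal with a partial gag sequence, the RRE for Rev-dependent nuclear export, and the cPPT/CTS. The payload begins with a tetracycline response element of seven tetO copies joined to a minimal CMV promoter, driving the mouse Ascl1 (Mash1) coding sequence. Expression therefore depends on a tetracycline-controlled transactivator and inducer, and the transactivator is not encoded on this plasmid. Downstream lie two tandem human U6 RNA polymerase III promoters, which according to the catalogue entry each drive a distinct shRNA against REST; the hairpins themselves are not annotated in the feature table. A WPRE, a truncated 3' LTR (labelled by the annotation software as a 5' LTR) and a bGH poly(A) signal close the cassette.

By combining inducible expression of a proneural transcription factor with knockdown of the neuronal gene repressor REST, the vector serves direct neuronal reprogramming. The associated publication concerns conversion of human glial progenitor cells into midbrain dopaminergic neurons.
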