Features (pLannotate 1.2.2; 34 found; start..end, strand, type, name):
    171..441     +  protein_bind   tetracycline response element: contains seven copies of the tetracycline operator tetO tetracycline repressor TetR
    452..469     +  misc_feature   MCS (fragment): pUC18/19 multiple cloning site
    474..512     +  promoter       minimal CMV promoter: human cytomegalovirus (CMV) immediate early promoter
    622..1314    +  CDS            Ascl1 (sequence withheld): ASCL1_MOUSE - Also known as Ash1 From Mus musculus (Mouse).
   1318..1343    +  misc_feature   MCS (fragment): pBluescript multiple cloning site
   1376..1616    +  promoter       U6 promoter: RNA polymerase III promoter for human U6 snRNA
   1718..1958    +  promoter       U6 promoter: RNA polymerase III promoter for human U6 snRNA
   2051..2639    +  misc_feature   WPRE: woodchuck hepatitis virus posttranscriptional regulatory element
   2576..3157    +  CDS            nef (fragment): NEF_HV1H2 - Experimental evidence at protein level: Swiss-Prot protein existence level 1. Extracellular Nef protein targets CD4(+) T-lymphocytes for apoptosis by interacting with CXCR4 surface receptors. From Human immunodeficiency virus type 1 group M subtype B (isolate HXB2) (HIV-1).
   3164..3344    +  LTR            5' LTR (truncated): truncated 5' long terminal repeat (LTR) from HIV-1
   3376..3600    +  polyA_signal   bGH poly(A) signal: bovine growth hormone polyadenylation signal
   3604..3625    +  promoter       SV40 promoter (fragment): SV40 enhancer and early promoter
   3646..4074    +  rep_origin     f1 ori (sequence partly withheld): f1 bacteriophage origin of replication; arrow indicates direction of (+) strand synthesis
   4088..4417    +  promoter       SV40 promoter: SV40 enhancer and early promoter
   4465..4512    +  promoter       EM7 promoter: synthetic bacterial promoter&nbsp
   4531..4905    +  CDS            BleoR: antibiotic-binding protein; Sh ble from Streptoalloteichus hindustanus; confers resistance to bleomycin, phleomycin, and Zeocin™
   4915..5040    +  CDS            ble (fragment): BLE_KLEPN - Experimental evidence at protein level: Swiss-Prot protein existence level 1. Binding protein with a strong affinity to the bleomycin family of antibiotics. Binds to CL990; an antimitotic-antibiotic compound. From Klebsiella pneumoniae.
   5035..5156    +  polyA_signal   SV40 poly(A) signal: SV40 polyadenylation signal
   5229..5245    -  protein_bind   lac operator: The lac repressor binds to the lac operator to inhibit transcription in E. coli. This inhibition can be relieved by adding lactose or isopropyl-β-D-thiogalactopyranoside (IPTG). lac repressor encoded by lacI
   5253..5283    -  promoter       lac promoter: promoter for the E. coli lac operon
   5298..5319    -  protein_bind   CAP binding site: CAP binding activates transcription in the presence of cAMP. E. coli catabolite activator protein
   5332..5424    -  CDS            lacI (fragment): lac repressor; lacI; The lac repressor binds to the lac operator to inhibit transcription in E. coli. This inhibition can be relieved by adding lactose or isopropyl-β-D-thiogalactopyranoside (IPTG).
   5607..6195    -  rep_origin     ori: high-copy-number ColE1/pMB1/pBR322/pUC origin of replication
   6366..7226    -  CDS            AmpR: β-lactamase; bla; confers resistance to ampicillin, carbenicillin, and related antibiotics
   7227..7331    -  promoter       AmpR promoter: bla
   7390..7442    -  misc_feature   bom (fragment): basis of mobility region from pBR322
   7597..7976    +  enhancer       CMV enhancer: human cytomegalovirus immediate early enhancer
   7977..8176    +  promoter       CMV promoter: human cytomegalovirus (CMV) immediate early promoter
   8194..8374    +  LTR            5' LTR (truncated): truncated 5' long terminal repeat (LTR) from HIV-1
   8421..8546    +  misc_feature   HIV-1 Ψ: packaging signal of human immunodeficiency virus type 1
   8530..8893    +  CDS            HIV-1 gag (fragment): gag protein from human immunodeficiency virus 1; gag
   9039..9272    +  misc_feature   RRE: The Rev response element (RRE) of HIV-1 allows for Rev-dependent mRNA export from the nucleus to the cytoplasm.
   9649..9749    +  CDS            Rev (fragment): human immunodeficiency virus 1 (HIV-1) Rev protein; rev; enhances nuclear export of unspliced and incompletely spliced viral mRNAs
   9799..114     +  misc_feature   cPPT/CTS (across the origin): central polypurine tract and central termination sequence of HIV-1
>Addgene plasmid #234846 | pLV.tetO.Ascl1.U6.shRest1.U6.shRest2 | addgene full sequence | sequence record 472956 | Addgene NGS Result
AAAAGAAAAGGGGGGATTGGGGGGTACAGTGCAGGGGAAAGAATAGTAGACATAATAGCAACAGACATAC
AAACTAAAGAATTACAAAAACAAATTACAAAAATTCAAAATTTTCGGGTTTATTACAGGGACAGCAGAGA
TCCAGTTTGGTTAGATCTCGAGTTTACCACTCCCTATCAGTGATAGAGAAAAGTGAAAGTCGAGTTTACC
ACTCCCTATCAGTGATAGAGAAAAGTGAAAGTCGAGTTTACCACTCCCTATCAGTGATAGAGAAAAGTGA
AAGTCGAGTTTACCACTCCCTATCAGTGATAGAGAAAAGTGAAAGTCGAGTTTACCACTCCCTATCAGTG
ATAGAGAAAAGTGAAAGTCGAGTTTACCACTCCCTATCAGTGATAGAGAAAAGTGAAAGTCGAGTTTACC
ACTCCCTATCAGTGATAGAGAAAAGTGAAAGTCGAGCTCGGTACCCGGGTCGAGGTAGGCGTGTACGGTG
GGAGGCCTATATAAGCAGAGCTCGTTTAGTGAACCGTCAGATCGCCTGGAGACGCCATCCACGCTGTTTT
GACCTCCATAGAAGACACCGGGACCGATCCAGCCTCCGCGGCCCCGAATTCGCTAGCCACC
[693 nt withheld, positions 622-1314]
TGAGAATTCGATATCAAGCTTATCGATACGAGACTAGCCTCGAGCGGCCGCCCCCTTCACCGAGGGCCTA
TTTCCCATGATTCCTTCATATTTGCATATACGATACAAGGCTGTTAGAGAGATAATTGGAATTAATTTGA
CTGTAAACACAAAGATATTAGTACAAAATACGTGACGTAGAAAGTAATAATTTCTTGGGTAGTTTGCAGT
TTTAAAATTATGTTTTAAAATGGACTATCATATGCTTACCGTAACTTGAAAGTATTTCGATTTCTTGGCT
TTATATATCTTGTGGAAAGGACGAAACACCGGTACTTCAATAAGGACTTGCTCCACACGTGAGGAGCAAG
TCCTTATTGAAGTTTTTTGAATTCTCGACCGGATCCCGGCCGCCCCCTTCACCGAGGGCCTATTTCCCAT
GATTCCTTCATATTTGCATATACGATACAAGGCTGTTAGAGAGATAATTGGAATTAATTTGACTGTAAAC
ACAAAGATATTAGTACAAAATACGTGACGTAGAAAGTAATAATTTCTTGGGTAGTTTGCAGTTTTAAAAT
TATGTTTTAAAATGGACTATCATATGCTTACCGTAACTTGAAAGTATTTCGATTTCTTGGCTTTATATAT
CTTGTGGAAAGGACGAAACACCGGTAGTACACATTAACCAAATGGCACACGTGAGCCATTTGGTTAATGT
GTACTTTTTTGAATTCTCGACCTCGAGAAGGTCGACAATCAACCTCTGGATTACAAAATTTGTGAAAGAT
TGACTGGTATTCTTAACTATGTTGCTCCTTTTACGCTATGTGGATACGCTGCTTTAATGCCTTTGTATCA
TGCTATTGCTTCCCGTATGGCTTTCATTTTCTCCTCCTTGTATAAATCCTGGTTGCTGTCTCTTTATGAG
GAGTTGTGGCCCGTTGTCAGGCAACGTGGCGTGGTGTGCACTGTGTTTGCTGACGCAACCCCCACTGGTT
GGGGCATTGCCACCACCTGTCAGCTCCTTTCCGGGACTTTCGCTTTCCCCCTCCCTATTGCCACGGCGGA
ACTCATCGCCGCCTGCCTTGCCCGCTGCTGGACAGGGGCTCGGCTGTTGGGCACTGACAATTCCGTGGTG
TTGTCGGGGAAATCATCGTCCTTTCCTTGGCTGCTCGCCTGTGTTGCCACCTGGATTCTGCGCGGGACGT
CCTTCTGCTACGTCCCTTCGGCCCTCAATCCAGCGGACCTTCCTTCCCGCGGCCTGCTGCCGGCTCTGCG
GCCTCTTCCGCGTCTTCGCCTTCGCCCTCAGACGAGTCGGATCTCCCTTTGGGCCGCCTCCCCGCATCGA
TACCGTCGACCTCGAGACCTAGAAAAACATGGAGCAATCACAAGTAGCAATACAGCAGCTACCAATGCTG
ATTGTGCCTGGCTAGAAGCACAAGAGGAGGAGGAGGTGGGTTTTCCAGTCACACCTCAGGTACCTTTAAG
ACCAATGACTTACAAGGCAGCTGTAGATCTTAGCCACTTTTTAAAAGAAAAGGGGGGACTGGAAGGGCTA
ATTCACTCCCAACGAAGACAAGATATCCTTGATCTGTGGATCTACCACACACAAGGCTACTTCCCTGATT
GGCAGAACTACACACCAGGGCCAGGGATCAGATATCCACTGACCTTTGGATGGTGCTACAAGCTAGTACC
AGTTGAGCAAGAGAAGGTAGAAGAAGCCAATGAAGGAGAGAACACCCGCTTGTTACACCCTGTGAGCCTG
CATGGGATGGATGACCCGGAGAGAGAAGTATTAGAGTGGAGGTTTGACAGCCGCCTAGCATTTCATCACA
TGGCCCGAGAGCTGCATCCGGACTGTACTGGGTCTCTCTGGTTAGACCAGATCTGAGCCTGGGAGCTCTC
TGGCTAACTAGGGAACCCACTGCTTAAGCCTCAATAAAGCTTGCCTTGAGTGCTTCAAGTAGTGTGTGCC
CGTCTGTTGTGTGACTCTGGTAACTAGAGATCCCTCAGACCCTTTTAGTCAGTGTGGAAAATCTCTAGCA
GGGCCCGTTTAAACCCGCTGATCAGCCTCGACTGTGCCTTCTAGTTGCCAGCCATCTGTTGTTTGCCCCT
CCCCCGTGCCTTCCTTGACCCTGGAAGGTGCCACTCCCACTGTCCTTTCCTAATAAAATGAGGAAATTGC
ATCGCATTGTCTGAGTAGGTGTCATTCTATTCTGGGGGGTGGGGTGGGGCAGGACAGCAAGGGGGAGGAT
TGGGAAGACAATAGCAGGCATGCTGGGGATGCGGTGGGCTCTATGGCTTCTGAGGCGGAAAGAACCAGCT
GGGGCTCTAGGGGGTATCCCC
[124 nt withheld, positions 3646-3769]
C
[91 nt withheld, positions 3771-3861]
A
[49 nt withheld, positions 3863-3911]
CCTTTGACGTTGGAGTCCACGTTCTTT
[37 nt withheld, positions 3939-3975]
ACCCTATCTCGGTCTATTCTTTTGATTTATAAGGGATTTTGCCGATTTCGGCCTATTGGTTAAAAAATGA
GCTGATTTAACAAAAATTTAACGCGAATTAATTCTGTGGAATGTGTGTCAGTTAGGGTGTGGAAAGTCCC
CAGGCTCCCCAGCAGGCAGAAGTATGCAAAGCATGCATCTCAATTAGTCAGCAACCAGGTGTGGAAAGTC
CCCAGGCTCCCCAGCAGGCAGAAGTATGCAAAGCATGCATCTCAATTAGTCAGCAACCATAGTCCCGCCC
CTAACTCCGCCCATCCCGCCCCTAACTCCGCCCAGTTCCGCCCATTCTCCGCCCCATGGCTGACTAATTT
TTTTTATTTATGCAGAGGCCGAGGCCGCCTCTGCCTCTGAGCTATTCCAGAAGTAGTGAGGAGGCTTTTT
TGGAGGCCTAGGCTTTTGCAAAAAGCTCCCGGGAGCTTGTATATCCATTTTCGGATCTGATCAGCACGTG
TTGACAATTAATCATCGGCATAGTATATCGGCATAGTATAATACGACAAGGTGAGGAACTAAACCATGGC
CAAGTTGACCAGTGCCGTTCCGGTGCTCACCGCGCGCGACGTCGCCGGAGCGGTCGAGTTCTGGACCGAC
CGGCTCGGGTTCTCCCGGGACTTCGTGGAGGACGACTTCGCCGGTGTGGTCCGGGACGACGTGACCCTGT
TCATCAGCGCGGTCCAGGACCAGGTGGTGCCGGACAACACCCTGGCCTGGGTGTGGGTGCGCGGCCTGGA
CGAGCTGTACGCCGAGTGGTCGGAGGTCGTGTCCACGAACTTCCGGGACGCCTCCGGGCCGGCCATGACC
GAGATCGGCGAGCAGCCGTGGGGGCGGGAGTTCGCCCTGCGCGACCCGGCCGGCAACTGCGTGCACTTCG
TGGCCGAGGAGCAGGACTGACACGTGCTACGAGATTTCGATTCCACCGCCGCCTTCTATGAAAGGTTGGG
CTTCGGAATCGTTTTCCGGGACGCCGGCTGGATGATCCTCCAGCGCGGGGATCTCATGCTGGAGTTCTTC
GCCCACCCCAACTTGTTTATTGCAGCTTATAATGGTTACAAATAAAGCAATAGCATCACAAATTTCACAA
ATAAAGCATTTTTTTCACTGCATTCTAGTTGTGGTTTGTCCAAACTCATCAATGTATCTTATCATGTCTG
TATACCGTCGACCTCTAGCTAGAGCTTGGCGTAATCATGGTCATAGCTGTTTCCTGTGTGAAATTGTTAT
CCGCTCACAATTCCACACAACATACGAGCCGGAAGCATAAAGTGTAAAGCCTGGGGTGCCTAATGAGTGA
GCTAACTCACATTAATTGCGTTGCGCTCACTGCCCGCTTTCCAGTCGGGAAACCTGTCGTGCCAGCTGCA
TTAATGAATCGGCCAACGCGCGGGGAGAGGCGGTTTGCGTATTGGGCGCTCTTCCGCTTCCTCGCTCACT
GACTCGCTGCGCTCGGTCGTTCGGCTGCGGCGAGCGGTATCAGCTCACTCAAAGGCGGTAATACGGTTAT
CCACAGAATCAGGGGATAACGCAGGAAAGAACATGTGAGCAAAAGGCCAGCAAAAGGCCAGGAACCGTAA
AAAGGCCGCGTTGCTGGCGTTTTTCCATAGGCTCCGCCCCCCTGACGAGCATCACAAAAATCGACGCTCA
AGTCAGAGGTGGCGAAACCCGACAGGACTATAAAGATACCAGGCGTTTCCCCCTGGAAGCTCCCTCGTGC
GCTCTCCTGTTCCGACCCTGCCGCTTACCGGATACCTGTCCGCCTTTCTCCCTTCGGGAAGCGTGGCGCT
TTCTCATAGCTCACGCTGTAGGTATCTCAGTTCGGTGTAGGTCGTTCGCTCCAAGCTGGGCTGTGTGCAC
GAACCCCCCGTTCAGCCCGACCGCTGCGCCTTATCCGGTAACTATCGTCTTGAGTCCAACCCGGTAAGAC
ACGACTTATCGCCACTGGCAGCAGCCACTGGTAACAGGATTAGCAGAGCGAGGTATGTAGGCGGTGCTAC
AGAGTTCTTGAAGTGGTGGCCTAACTACGGCTACACTAGAAGAACAGTATTTGGTATCTGCGCTCTGCTG
AAGCCAGTTACCTTCGGAAAAAGAGTTGGTAGCTCTTGATCCGGCAAACAAACCACCGCTGGTAGCGGTG
GTTTTTTTGTTTGCAAGCAGCAGATTACGCGCAGAAAAAAAGGATCTCAAGAAGATCCTTTGATCTTTTC
TACGGGGTCTGACGCTCAGTGGAACGAAAACTCACGTTAAGGGATTTTGGTCATGAGATTATCAAAAAGG
ATCTTCACCTAGATCCTTTTAAATTAAAAATGAAGTTTTAAATCAATCTAAAGTATATATGAGTAAACTT
GGTCTGACAGTTACCAATGCTTAATCAGTGAGGCACCTATCTCAGCGATCTGTCTATTTCGTTCATCCAT
AGTTGCCTGACTCCCCGTCGTGTAGATAACTACGATACGGGAGGGCTTACCATCTGGCCCCAGTGCTGCA
ATGATACCGCGAGACCCACGCTCACCGGCTCCAGATTTATCAGCAATAAACCAGCCAGCCGGAAGGGCCG
AGCGCAGAAGTGGTCCTGCAACTTTATCCGCCTCCATCCAGTCTATTAATTGTTGCCGGGAAGCTAGAGT
AAGTAGTTCGCCAGTTAATAGTTTGCGCAACGTTGTTGCCATTGCTACAGGCATCGTGGTGTCACGCTCG
TCGTTTGGTATGGCTTCATTCAGCTCCGGTTCCCAACGATCAAGGCGAGTTACATGATCCCCCATGTTGT
GCAAAAAAGCGGTTAGCTCCTTCGGTCCTCCGATCGTTGTCAGAAGTAAGTTGGCCGCAGTGTTATCACT
CATGGTTATGGCAGCACTGCATAATTCTCTTACTGTCATGCCATCCGTAAGATGCTTTTCTGTGACTGGT
GAGTACTCAACCAAGTCATTCTGAGAATAGTGTATGCGGCGACCGAGTTGCTCTTGCCCGGCGTCAATAC
GGGATAATACCGCGCCACATAGCAGAACTTTAAAAGTGCTCATCATTGGAAAACGTTCTTCGGGGCGAAA
ACTCTCAAGGATCTTACCGCTGTTGAGATCCAGTTCGATGTAACCCACTCGTGCACCCAACTGATCTTCA
GCATCTTTTACTTTCACCAGCGTTTCTGGGTGAGCAAAAACAGGAAGGCAAAATGCCGCAAAAAAGGGAA
TAAGGGCGACACGGAAATGTTGAATACTCATACTCTTCCTTTTTCAATATTATTGAAGCATTTATCAGGG
TTATTGTCTCATGAGCGGATACATATTTGAATGTATTTAGAAAAATAAACAAATAGGGGTTCCGCGCACA
TTTCCCCGAAAAGTGCCACCTGACGTCGACGGATCGGGAGATCTCCCGATCCCCTATGGTGCACTCTCAG
TACAATCTGCTCTGATGCCGCATAGTTAAGCCAGTATCTGCTCCCTGCTTGTGTGTTGGAGGTCGCTGAG
TAGTGCGCGAGCAAAATTTAAGCTACAACAAGGCAAGGCTTGACCGACAATTGCATGAAGAATCTGCTTA
GGGTTAGGCGTTTTGCGCTGCTTCGCGATGTACGGGCCAGATATACGCGTTGACATTGATTATTGACTAG
TTATTAATAGTAATCAATTACGGGGTCATTAGTTCATAGCCCATATATGGAGTTCCGCGTTACATAACTT
ACGGTAAATGGCCCGCCTGGCTGACCGCCCAACGACCCCCGCCCATTGACGTCAATAATGACGTATGTTC
CCATAGTAACGCCAATAGGGACTTTCCATTGACGTCAATGGGTGGAGTATTTACGGTAAACTGCCCACTT
GGCAGTACATCAAGTGTATCATATGCCAAGTACGCCCCCTATTGACGTCAATGACGGTAAATGGCCCGCC
TGGCATTATGCCCAGTACATGACCTTATGGGACTTTCCTACTTGGCAGTACATCTACGTATTAGTCATCG
CTATTACCATGGTGATGCGGTTTTGGCAGTACATCAATGGGCGTGGATAGCGGTTTGACTCACGGGGATT
TCCAAGTCTCCACCCCATTGACGTCAATGGGAGTTTGTTTTGGCACCAAAATCAACGGGACTTTCCAAAA
TGTCGTAACAACTCCGCCCCATTGACGCAAATGGGCGGTAGGCGTGTACGGTGGGAGGTCTATATAAGCA
GCGCGTTTTGCCTGTACTGGGTCTCTCTGGTTAGACCAGATCTGAGCCTGGGAGCTCTCTGGCTAACTAG
GGAACCCACTGCTTAAGCCTCAATAAAGCTTGCCTTGAGTGCTTCAAGTAGTGTGTGCCCGTCTGTTGTG
TGACTCTGGTAACTAGAGATCCCTCAGACCCTTTTAGTCAGTGTGGAAAATCTCTAGCAGTGGCGCCCGA
ACAGGGACTTGAAAGCGAAAGGGAAACCAGAGGAGCTCTCTCGACGCAGGACTCGGCTTGCTGAAGCGCG
CACGGCAAGAGGCGAGGGGCGGCGACTGGTGAGTACGCCAAAAATTTTGACTAGCGGAGGCTAGAAGGAG
AGAGATGGGTGCGAGAGCGTCAGTATTAAGCGGGGGAGAATTAGATCGCGATGGGAAAAAATTCGGTTAA
GGCCAGGGGGAAAGAAAAAATATAAATTAAAACATATAGTATGGGCAAGCAGGGAGCTAGAACGATTCGC
AGTTAATCCTGGCCTGTTAGAAACATCAGAAGGCTGTAGACAAATACTGGGACAGCTACAACCATCCCTT
CAGACAGGATCAGAAGAACTTAGATCATTATATAATACAGTAGCAACCCTCTATTGTGTGCATCAAAGGA
TAGAGATAAAAGACACCAAGGAAGCTTTAGACAAGATAGAGGAAGAGCAAAACAAAAGTAAGACCACCGC
ACAGCAAGCGGCCGCTGATCTTCAGACCTGGAGGAGGAGATATGAGGGACAATTGGAGAAGTGAATTATA
TAAATATAAAGTAGTAAAAATTGAACCATTAGGAGTAGCACCCACCAAGGCAAAGAGAAGAGTGGTGCAG
AGAGAAAAAAGAGCAGTGGGAATAGGAGCTTTGTTCCTTGGGTTCTTGGGAGCAGCAGGAAGCACTATGG
GCGCAGCGTCAATGACGCTGACGGTACAGGCCAGACAATTATTGTCTGGTATAGTGCAGCAGCAGAACAA
TTTGCTGAGGGCTATTGAGGCGCAACAGCATCTGTTGCAACTCACAGTCTGGGGCATCAAGCAGCTCCAG
GCAAGAATCCTGGCTGTGGAAAGATACCTAAAGGATCAACAGCTCCTGGGGATTTGGGGTTGCTCTGGAA
AACTCATTTGCACCACTGCTGTGCCTTGGAATGCTAGTTGGAGTAATAAATCTCTGGAACAGATTTGGAA
TCACACGACCTGGATGGAGTGGGACAGAGAAATTAACAATTACACAAGCTTAATACACTCCTTAATTGAA
GAATCGCAAAACCAGCAAGAAAAGAATGAACAAGAATTATTGGAATTAGATAAATGGGCAAGTTTGTGGA
ATTGGTTTAACATAACAAATTGGCTGTGGTATATAAAATTATTCATAATGATAGTAGGAGGCTTGGTAGG
TTTAAGAATAGTTTTTGCTGTACTTTCTATAGTGAATAGAGTTAGGCAGGGATATTCACCATTATCGTTT
CAGACCCACCTCCCAACCCCGAGGGGACCCGACAGGCCCGAAGGAATAGAAGAAGAAGGTGGAGAGAGAG
ACAGAGACAGATCCATTCGATTAGTGAACGGATCGGCACTGCGTGCGCCAATTCTGCAGACAAATGGCAG
TATTCATCCACAATTTT
